>Addgene plasmid #153026 | pCD564 | addgene full sequence | sequence record 308630 | Addgene NGS Result
GACGTCTTAAGTTACGAAATCATCCTGTGGAGCTTAGTAGGTTTAGCAAGATGGCAGCGCCTAAATGTAG
AATGATAAAAGGATTAAGAGATTAATTTCCCTAAAAATGATAAAACAAGCGTTTTGAAAGCGCTTGTTTT
TTTGGTTTGCAGTCAGAGTAGAATAGAAGTATCAAAAAAAGCACCGACTCGGTGCCACTTTTTCAAGTTG
ATAACGGACTAGCCTTATTTTAACTTGCTATGCTGTTTTGAATGGTTCCAACAAGATTATTTTATAACTT
TTATAACAAATAATCAAGGAGAAATTCAAAGAAATTTATCAGCCATAAAACAATACTTAATACTATAGAA
TGATAACAAAATAAACTACTTTTTAAAAGAATTTTGTGTTATAATCTATTTATTATTAAGTATTGGGTAA
TATTTTTTGAAGAGATATTTTGAAAAAGAAAAATTAAAGCATATTAAACTAATTTCGGAGGTCATTAAAA
CTATTATTGAAATCATCAAACTCATTATGGATTTAATTTAAACTTTTTATTTTAGGAGGCAAAAATGGAC
AAGAAGTACTCCATTGGGCTCGCTATCGGCACAAACAGCGTCGGCTGGGCCGTCATTACGGACGAGTACA
AGGTGCCGAGCAAAAAATTCAAAGTTCTGGGCAATACCGATCGCCACAGCATAAAGAAGAACCTCATTGG
CGCCCTCCTGTTCGACTCCGGGGAGACGGCCGAAGCCACGCGGCTCAAAAGAACAGCACGGCGCAGATAT
ACCCGCAGAAAGAATCGGATCTGCTACCTGCAGGAGATCTTTAGTAATGAGATGGCTAAGGTGGATGACT
CTTTCTTCCATAGGCTGGAGGAGTCCTTTTTGGTGGAGGAGGATAAAAAGCACGAGCGCCACCCAATCTT
TGGCAATATCGTGGACGAGGTGGCGTACCATGAAAAGTACCCAACCATATATCATCTGAGGAAGAAGCTT
GTAGACAGTACTGATAAGGCTGACTTGCGGTTGATCTATCTCGCGCTGGCGCATATGATCAAATTTCGGG
GACACTTCCTCATCGAGGGGGACCTGAACCCAGACAACAGCGATGTCGACAAACTCTTTATCCAACTGGT
TCAGACTTACAATCAGCTTTTCGAAGAGAACCCGATCAACGCATCCGGAGTTGACGCCAAAGCAATCCTG
AGCGCTAGGCTGTCCAAATCCCGGCGGCTCGAAAACCTCATCGCACAGCTCCCTGGGGAGAAGAAGAACG
GCCTGTTTGGTAATCTTATCGCCCTGTCCCTCGGGCTGACCCCCAACTTTAAATCTAACTTCGACCTGGC
CGAAGATACCAAGCTTCAACTGAGCAAAGACACCTACGATGATGATCTCGACAATCTGCTGGCCCAGATC
GGCGACCAGTACGCAGACCTTTTTTTGGCGGCAAAGAACCTGTCAGACGCCATTCTGCTGAGTGATATTC
TGCGAGTGAACACGGAGATCACCAAAGCTCCGCTGAGCGCTAGTATGATCAAGCTCTATGATGAGCACCA
CCAAGACTTGACTTTGCTGAAGGCCCTTGTCAGACAGCAACTGCCTGAGAAGTACAAGGAAATTTTCTTC
GATCAGTCTAAAAATGGCTACGCCGGATACATTGACGGCGGAGCAAGCCAGGAGGAATTTTACAAATTTA
TTAAGCCCATCTTGGAAAAAATGGACGGCACCGAGGAGCTGCTGGTAAAGCTTAACAGAGAAGATCTGTT
GCGCAAACAGCGCACTTTCGACAATGGAATCATCCCCCACCAGATTCACCTGGGCGAACTGCACGCTATC
CTCAGGCGGCAAGAGGATTTCTACCCCTTTTTGAAAGATAACAGGGAAAAGATTGAGAAAATCCTCACAT
TTCGGATACCCTACTATGTAGGCCCCCTCGCCCGGGGAAATTCCAGATTCGCGTGGATGACTCGCAAATC
AGAAGAGACCATCACTCCCTGGAACTTCGAGAAAGTCGTGGATAAGGGGGCCTCTGCCCAGTCCTTCATC
GAAAGGATGACTAACTTTGATAAAAATCTGCCTAACGAAAAGGTGCTTCCTAAACACTCTCTGCTGTACG
AGTACTTCACAGTTTATAACGAGCTCACCAAGGTCAAATACGTCACAGAAGGGATGAGAAAGCCAGCATT
CCTGTCTGGAGATCAGAAGAAAGCTATTGTGGACCTCCTCTTCAAGACGAACCGGAAAGTTACCGTGAAA
CAGCTCAAAGAAGACTATTTCAAAAAGATTGAATGTTTCGACTCTGTTGAAATCAGCGGAGTGGAGGATC
GCTTCAACGCATCCCTGGGAACGTATCACGATCTCCTGAAAATCATTAAAGACAAGGACTTCCTGGACAA
TGAGGAGAACGAGGACATTCTTGAGGACATTGTCCTCACCCTTACGTTGTTTGAAGATAGGGAGATGATT
GAAGAACGCTTGAAAACTTACGCTCATCTCTTCGACGACAAAGTCATGAAGCAGCTCAAGAGGCGCCGAT
ATACAGGATGGGGGCGGCTGTCAAGAAAACTGATCAATGGGATCCGAGACAAGCAGAGTGGAAAGACAAT
CCTGGATTTTCTTAAGTCCGATGGATTTGCCAACCGGAACTTCATTCAGTTGATCCATGATGACTCTCTC
ACCTTTAAGGAGGACATCCAGAAAGCACAAGTTTCTGGCCAGGGGGACAGTCTTCACGAGCACATCGCTA
ATCTTGCAGGTAGCCCAGCTATCAAAAAGGGAATACTGCAGACCGTTAAGGTCGTGGATGAACTCGTCAA
AGTAATGGGAAGGCATAAGCCCGAGAATATCGTTATCGAGATGGCCCGAGAGAACCAAACCACCCAGAAG
GGACAGAAGAACAGTAGGGAAAGGATGAAGAGGATTGAAGAGGGTATAAAAGAACTGGGGTCCCAAATCC
TTAAGGAACACCCAGTTGAAAACACCCAGCTTCAGAATGAGAAGCTCTACCTGTACTACCTGCAGAACGG
CAGGGACATGTACGTGGATCAGGAACTGGACATCAATCGGCTCTCCGACTACGACGTGGACGCTATCGTG
CCCCAGTCTTTTCTCAAAGATGATTCTATTGATAATAAAGTGTTGACAAGATCCGATAAAAACAGAGGGA
AGAGTGATAACGTCCCCTCAGAAGAAGTTGTCAAGAAAATGAAAAATTATTGGCGGCAGCTGCTGAACGC
CAAACTGATCACACAACGGAAGTTCGATAATCTGACTAAGGCTGAACGAGGTGGCCTGTCTGAGTTGGAT
AAAGCCGGTTTCATCAAAAGGCAGCTTGTTGAGACACGCCAGATCACCAAGCACGTGGCCCAAATTCTCG
ATTCACGCATGAACACCAAGTACGATGAAAATGACAAACTGATTCGAGAGGTGAAAGTTATTACTCTGAA
GTCTAAGCTGGTCTCAGATTTCAGAAAGGACTTTCAGTTTTATAAGGTGAGAGAGATCAACAATTACCAC
CATGCGCATGATGCCTACCTGAATGCAGTGGTAGGCACTGCACTTATCAAAAAATATCCCAAGCTTGAAT
CTGAATTTGTTTACGGAGACTATAAAGTGTACGATGTTAGGAAAATGATCGCAAAGTCTGAGCAGGAAAT
AGGCAAGGCCACCGCTAAGTACTTCTTTTACAGCAATATTATGAATTTTTTCAAGACCGAGATTACACTG
GCCAATGGAGAGATTCGGAAGCGACCACTTATCGAAACAAACGGAGAAACAGGAGAAATCGTGTGGGACA
AGGGTAGGGATTTCGCGACAGTCCGGAAGGTCCTGTCCATGCCGCAGGTGAACATCGTTAAAAAGACCGA
AGTACAGACCGGAGGTTTCTCCAAGGAAAGTATCCTCCCGAAAAGGAACAGCGACAAGCTGATCGCACGC
AAAAAAGATTGGGACCCCAAGAAATACGGCGGATTCGATTCTCCTACAGTCGCTTACAGTGTACTGGTTG
TGGCCAAAGTGGAGAAAGGGAAGTCTAAAAAACTCAAAAGCGTCAAGGAACTGCTGGGCATCACAATCAT
GGAGCGATCAAGCTTCGAAAAAAACCCCATCGACTTTCTCGAGGCGAAAGGATATAAAGAGGTCAAAAAA
GACCTCATCATTAAGCTTCCCAAGTACTCTCTCTTTGAGCTTGAAAACGGCCGGAAACGAATGCTCGCTA
GTGCGGGCGTGCTGCAGAAAGGTAACGAGCTGGCACTGCCCTCTAAATACGTTAATTTCTTGTATCTGGC
CAGCCACTATGAAAAGCTCAAAGGGTCTCCCGAAGATAATGAGCAGAAGCAGCTGTTCGTGGAACAACAC
AAACACTACCTTGATGAGATCATCGAGCAAATAAGCGAATTCTCCAAAAGAGTGATCCTCGCCGACGCTA
ACCTCGATAAGGTGCTTTCTGCTTACAATAAGCACAGGGATAAGCCCATCAGGGAGCAGGCAGAAAACAT
TATCCACTTGTTTACTCTGACCAACTTGGGCGCGCCTGCAGCCTTCAAGTACTTCGACACTACCATAGAC
AGAAAGCGGTACACCTCTACAAAGGAGGTCCTGGACGCCACACTGATTCATCAGTCAATTACGGGGCTCT
ATGAAACAAGAATCGACCTCTCTCAGCTCGGTGGAGACTAACTCGAGTAAGGATCTCCAGGCATCAAATA
AAACGAAAGGCTCAGTCGAAAGACTGGGCCTTTCGTTTTATCTGTTGTTTGTCGGTGAACGCTCTCTACT
AGAGTCACACTGGCTCACCTTCGGGTGGGCCTTTCTGCGTTTATACCTAGAGCGCCCGGAAGAGAGTCAA
TTCAGGGTGGTGAATCTGCAGTTTACGGCTAGCTCAGCCCTAGGTATTATGCTAGCGAATTCATTAAAGA
GGAGAAAGGTACCATGGGGCCCGCTTCTAACTTTACTCAGTTCGTTCTCGTCGACAATGGCGGAACTGGC
GACGTGACTGTCGCCCCAAGCAACTTCGCTAACGGGATCGCTGAATGGATCAGCTCTAACTCGCGTTCAC
AGGCTTACAAAGTAACCTGTAGCGTTCGTCAGAGCTCTGCGCAGAATCGCAAATACACCATCAAAGTCGA
GGTGCCTAAAGGCGCCTGGCGTTCGTACTTAAATATGGAACTAACCATTCCAATTTTCGCCACGAATTCC
GACTGCGAGCTTATTGTTAAGGCAATGCAAGGTCTCCTAAAAGATGGAAACCCGATTCCCTCAGCAATCG
CAGCAAACTCCGGCATCTACGGTGGCGGAGGTAGCATGTCCCATCAGAAAATTATTCAGGATCTTATCGC
ATGGATTGACGAGCATATTGACCAGCCGCTTAACATTGATGTAGTCGCAAAAAAATCAGGCTATTCAAAG
TGGTACTTGCAACGAATGTTCCGCACGGTGACGCATCAGACGCTTGGCGATTACATTCGCCAACGCCGCC
TGTTACTGGCCGCCGTTGAGTTGCGCACCACCGAGCGTCCGATTTTTGATATCGCAATGGACCTGGGTTA
TGTCTCGCAGCAGACCTTCTCCCGCGTTTTCGCGCGGCAGTTTGATCGCACTCCCGCGGATTATCGCCAC
CGCCTGTAAGCGGCCGCCACGCAAAAAACCCCGCTTCGGCGGGGTTTTTTCGCCCTAGGGATATATTCCG
CTTCCTCGCTCACTGACTCGCTACGCTCGGTCGTTCGACTGCGGCGAGCGGAAATGGCTTACGAACGGGG
CGGAGATTTCCTGGAAGATGCCAGGAAGATACTTAACAGGGAAGTGAGAGGGCCGCGGCAAAGCCGTTTT
TCCATAGGCTCCGCCCCCCTGACAAGCATCACGAAATCTGACGCTCAAATCAGTGGTGGCGAAACCCGAC
AGGACTATAAAGATACCAGGCGTTTCCCCCTGGCGGCTCCCTCGTGCGCTCTCCTGTTCCTGCCTTTCGG
TTTACCGGTGTCATTCCGCTGTTATGGCCGCGTTTGTCTCATTCCACGCCTGACACTCAGTTCCGGGTAG
GCAGTTCGCTCCAAGCTGGACTGTATGCACGAACCCCCCGTTCAGTCCGACCGCTGCGCCTTATCCGGTA
ACTATCGTCTTGAGTCCAACCCGGAAAGACATGCAAAAGCACCACTGGCAGCAGCCACTGGTAATTGATT
TAGAGGAGTTAGTCTTGAAGTCATGCGCCGGTTAAGGCTAAACTGAAAGGACAAGTTTTGGTGACTGCGC
TCCTCCAAGCCAGTTACCTCGGTTCAAAGAGTTGGTAGCTCAGAGAACCTTCGAAAAACCGCCCTGCAAG
GCGGTTTTTTCGTTTTCAGAGCAAGAGATTACGCGCAGACCAAAACGATCTCAAGAAGATCATCTTATTA
ATCAGATAAAATATTTCTAGATTTCAGTGCAATTTATCTCTTCAAATGTAGCACCTGAAGTCAGCCCCAT
ACGATATAAGTTGTTACTAGTGCTTGGATTCTCACCAATAAAAAACGCCCGGCGGCAACCGAGCGTTCTG
AACAAATCCAGATGGAGTTCTGAGGTCATTACTGGATCTATCAACAGGAGTCCAAGCGAGCTCGATATCA
AATTACGCCCCGCCCTGCCACTCATCGCAGTACTGTTGTAATTCATTAAGCATTCTGCCGACATGGAAGC
CATCACAAACGGCATGATGAACCTGAATCGCCAGCGGCATCAGCACCTTGTCGCCTTGCGTATAATATTT
GCCCATGGTGAAAACGGGGGCGAAGAAGTTGTCCATATTGGCCACGTTTAAATCAAAACTGGTGAAACTC
ACCCAGGGATTGGCTGAGACGAAAAACATATTCTCAATAAACCCTTTAGGGAAATAGGCCAGGTTTTCAC
CGTAACACGCCACATCTTGCGAATATATGTGTAGAAACTGCCGGAAATCGTCGTGGTATTCACTCCAGAG
CGATGAAAACGTTTCAGTTTGCTCATGGAAAACGGTGTAACAAGGGTGAACACTATCCCATATCACCAGC
TCACCGTCTTTCATTGCCATACGAAATTCCGGATGAGCATTCATCAGGCGGGCAAGAATGTGAATAAAGG
CCGGATAAAACTTGTGCTTATTTTTCTTTACGGTCTTTAAAAAGGCCGTAATATCCAGCTGAACGGTCTG
GTTATAGGTACATTGAGCAACTGACTGAAATGCCTCAAAATGTTCTTTACGATGCCATTGGGATATATCA
ACGGTGGTATATCCAGTGATTTTTTTCTCCATTTTAGCTTCCTTAGCTCCTGAAAATCTCGATAACTCAA
AAAATACGCCCGGTAGTGATCTTATTTCATTATGGTGAAAGTTGGAACCTCTTACGTGCCGATCAACGTC
TCATTTTCGCCAGATATC
Features (pLannotate 1.2.2; 12 found; start..end, strand, type, name):
    181..259     -  misc_RNA       tracrRNA: trans-activating CRISPR RNA for the Streptococcus pyogenes CRISPR/Cas9 system
    555..4658    +  CDS            dxCas9(3.7): catalytically dead Streptococcus pyogenes Cas9 mutant with broad PAM compatibility (Hu et al., 2018)
   4685..4756    +  terminator     rrnB T1 terminator: transcription terminator T1 from the E. coli rrnB gene
   4772..4799    +  terminator     T7Te terminator: phage T7 early transcription terminator
   4811..4845    +  promoter       lacIq promoter (fragment): lacI (mutant); In the lacIq allele, a single base change in the promoter boosts expression of the lacI gene about 10-fold.
   4923..5270    +  CDS            CAPSD_BPMS2 (fragment): Experimental evidence at protein level: Swiss-Prot protein existence level 1. Acts as a translational repressor of viral replicase synthesis late in infection. This latter function is the result of capsid protein interaction with an RNA hairpin which contains the replicase ribosome-binding site. From Escherichia phage MS2 (Bacteriophage MS2).
   5286..5606    +  CDS            soxS: SOXS_ECOLI - Experimental evidence at protein level: Swiss-Prot protein existence level 1. Transcriptional activator of the superoxide response regulon of E.coli that includes at least 10 genes such as sodA, nfo, zwf and micF. Binds the DNA sequence 5'-GCACN(7)CAA-3'. It also facilitates the subsequent binding of RNA polymerase to the micF and the nfo promoters. From Escherichia coli (strain K12).
   5666..5721    -  rep_origin     RSF ori (fragment): Plasmids containing the RSF 1030 origin of replication can be propagated in E. coli cells that contain additional plasmids with compatible origins.
   5809..6354    -  rep_origin     p15A ori: Plasmids containing the medium-copy-number p15A origin of replication can be propagated in E. coli cells that contain a second plasmid with the ColE1 origin.
   6468..6562    -  terminator     lambda t0 terminator: transcription terminator from phage lambda
   6586..7242    -  CDS            cat: CAT_ECOLX - Experimental evidence at protein level: Swiss-Prot protein existence level 1. This enzyme is an effector of chloramphenicol resistance in bacteria. From Escherichia coli. This protein is used as a marker in many commonly used cloning vectors, such as pACYC184.
   7243..7345    -  promoter       cat promoter: promoter of the E. coli cat gene encoding chloramphenicol acetyltransferase
