[The description below was written by a language model from this plasmid's Addgene catalogue record and pLannotate feature annotations shown in this document.]
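Description:
pCD564 is a 7,368 nt bacterial expression plasmid that supplies the protein components of a CRISPR activation (CRISPRa) system for use in bacteria. It is built on a p15A vector. The p15A origin is generally considered medium copy, although the catalogue lists the plasmid as high copy, and it is compatible with ColE1-type plasmids, so guide RNA or reporter constructs can be carried on a second plasmid. Selection is by chloramphenicol, through a cat gene driven by its own promoter and followed by the lambda t0 terminator. A short fragment annotated as RSF ori lies next to the p15A origin and is probably just a sequence-similarity hit rather than a second functional origin.

The payload has two coding units. The first is dxCas9(3.7), a catalytically dead, laboratory-evolved Streptococcus pyogenes Cas9 variant with broadened PAM compatibility, followed by the rrnB T1 and T7Te terminators. Its promoter is not annotated, though a reverse-strand S. pyogenes tracrRNA element sits upstream, suggesting that native locus sequence was retained. The second unit is a fusion of the MS2 phage coat protein (MCP) to the E. coli transcriptional activator SoxS carrying R93A and S101A mutations. A short element annotated as a lacIq promoter fragment lies just upstream and may drive its expression. No guide RNA cassette is annotated.

In this arrangement, dxCas9 would be directed to a site upstream of a target promoter by a guide RNA bearing an MS2 hairpin, which recruits MCP-SoxS to activate transcription. The record does not state what the SoxS mutations do. The relaxed PAM requirement of dxCas9(3.7) fits the associated work on the strict target-site constraints of bacterial CRISPRa.
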