Addgene plasmid #153026: pCD564
Purpose: dxCas9(3.7), MCP-SoxS(R93A/S101A)
Depositing lab: Jesse Zalatan. Depositing organization: University of Washington. Publication: Effective CRISPRa-mediated control of gene expression in bacteria must overcome strict target site requirements. Fontana J, Dong C, Kiattisewee C, Chavali VP, Tickman BI, Carothers JM, Zalatan JG. Nat Commun. 2020 Apr 1;11(1):1618. doi: 10.1038/s41467-020-15454-y. PubMed 32238808.
Backbone
  Vector backbone: p15A vector
  Vector type: Bacterial Expression, CRISPR
Growth in bacteria
  Bacterial resistance: Chloramphenicol, 25 μg/mL
  Growth temperature: 37°C
  Growth strain: DH5alpha
  Copy number: High Copy
Gene/Insert
  Gene/Insert name: dxCas9(3.7), MCP-SoxS(R93A/S101A)
  Species: Evolved (dxCas9(3.7)), MS2 (MCP), E. coli (SoxS)
  Mutation: SoxS has R93A and S101A mutations
Resource information
  A portion of this plasmid was derived from a plasmid made by: dxCas9(3.7) was a gift from David Liu
Terms and licenses: Academic/Nonprofit Terms; Industry Terms: Not Available to Industry
How to cite: pCD564 was a gift from Jesse Zalatan (Addgene plasmid # 153026 ; http://n2t.net/addgene:153026 ; RRID:Addgene_153026)
